Addgene plasmid #244594: CL20_mEGFP_FOidr_042
Purpose: Express mEGFP-tagged intrinsically disordered protein (IDR), FOidr_042, derived from human fusion protein CSF2RA_CRLF2; IGH_CRLF2
Depositing lab: Richard Kriwacki. Depositing organization: St. Jude Children's Research Hospital. Publication: Proteome-wide computational analyses reveal links between protein condensate formation and RNA biology. Maiti S, Tripathi S, Baggett DW, Phillips AH, Park CG, Wang J, Wahiduzzaman, Freyaldenhoven WT, Kinger S, Pioso BJ, Bollinger JC, Somjee R, Lang B, Babu MM, Kriwacki RW. Sci Adv. 2025 Dec 5;11(49):eady1420. doi: 10.1126/sciadv.ady1420. Epub 2025 Dec 3. PubMed 41337585.
Backbone
  Vector backbone: CL20
  Vector type: Mammalian Expression
Growth in bacteria
  Bacterial resistance: Ampicillin, 100 μg/mL
  Growth temperature: 37°C
  Growth strain: NEB Stable
  Copy number: High Copy
Gene/Insert
  Gene/Insert name: FOidr_042
  Species: H. sapiens (human)
  Mutation: Unmutated
  Tag / fusion protein: monomeric EGFP (N terminal on insert)
  Cloning method: Restriction Enzyme; 5′ cloning site Unknown (unknown if destroyed)
Terms and licenses: Academic/Nonprofit Terms; Industry Terms: Not Available to Industry
Depositor comments: CSF2RA_CRLF2_587_694; IGH_CRLF2_264_371
How to cite: CL20_mEGFP_FOidr_042 was a gift from Richard Kriwacki (Addgene plasmid # 244594 ; http://n2t.net/addgene:244594 ; RRID:Addgene_244594)
