[The description below was written by a language model from this plasmid's Addgene catalogue record and pLannotate feature annotations shown in this document.]
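Description:
CL20_mEGFP_FOidr_042 is a 7.4 kb mammalian expression plasmid built on the CL20 backbone. The feature table shows this backbone to be a self-inactivating HIV-1-derived lentiviral transfer vector, although the catalogue lists it only as mammalian expression. It is maintained in E. coli through a high-copy ColE1/pUC-type origin and an ampicillin resistance gene (β-lactamase). The recorded growth strain is a recombination-deficient type of host, as is commonly chosen for plasmids carrying repeated LTR sequences. The viral portion begins with a CMV enhancer joined to a truncated 5' LTR, an arrangement that typically drives production of genomic RNA in packaging cells. This is followed by the Ψ packaging signal with a partial gag sequence, the cPPT/CTS, the Rev response element, and a ΔU3 3' LTR fragment followed by a rabbit β-globin polyadenylation signal. Short matches to vif, rev and nef appear to be residual HIV-1 sequence rather than functional genes. An SV40 origin and poly(A) signal and lac promoter/operator remnants also sit in the plasmid backbone.

The payload lies between the RRE and the 3' LTR. An internal CMV enhancer/promoter drives monomeric EGFP fused to the N terminus of FOidr_042. This insert is an unmutated human intrinsically disordered region of roughly 108 residues that annotates as a fragment of CRLF2, the TSLP receptor chain. According to the record, the segment derives from the CSF2RA–CRLF2 and IGH–CRLF2 fusion proteins and is common to both. No mammalian selection marker is annotated, so expressing cells would be identified by green fluorescence. The construct is intended to express the fluorescently tagged IDR in mammalian cells. It comes from a study linking protein condensate formation to RNA biology, which suggests that imaging the tagged region's localization or condensate behaviour is the likely use.
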