Features (pLannotate 1.2.2; 29 found; start..end, strand, type, name):
    199..254     -  polyA_signal   β-globin poly(A) signal: rabbit β-globin polyadenylation signal (Gil and Proudfoot, 1987)
    340..475     -  LTR            3' LTR (ΔU3) (fragment): self-inactivating 3' long terminal repeat (LTR) from HIV-1
    477..545     -  CDS            nef (fragment): NEF_HV1Z2 - Experimental evidence at protein level: Swiss-Prot protein existence level 1. Extracellular Nef protein targets CD4(+) T-lymphocytes for apoptosis by interacting with CXCR4 surface receptors. From Human immunodeficiency virus type 1 group M subtype D (isolate Z2/CDC-Z34) (HIV-1).
    571..894     -  CDS            CRLF2 (fragment): CRLF2_HUMAN - Also known as CRL2, ILXR, TSLPR. Experimental evidence at protein level: Swiss-Prot protein existence level 1. Receptor for thymic stromal lymphopoietin (TSLP). Forms a functional complex with TSLP and IL7R which is capable of stimulating cell proliferation through activation of STAT3 and STAT5. Also activates JAK2 (By similarity). Implicated in the development of the hematopoietic system. From Homo sapiens (Human).
    937..1653    -  CDS            mEGFP: mEGFP is a basic (constitutively fluorescent) green fluorescent protein published in 2002, derived from Aequorea victoria. It has moderate acid sensitivity.
   1667..1704    -  misc_feature   MCS (fragment): multiple cloning site
   1703..1719    -  promoter       tight TRE promoter (fragment): Tet-responsive promoter PTight, consisting of seven tet operator sequences followed by the minimal CMV promoter
   1735..1938    -  promoter       CMV promoter: human cytomegalovirus (CMV) immediate early promoter
   1939..2242    -  enhancer       CMV enhancer: human cytomegalovirus immediate early enhancer
   2310..2326    -  misc_feature   MCS (fragment): multiple cloning site
   2326..2351    -  CDS            Rev (fragment): human immunodeficiency virus 1 (HIV-1) Rev protein; rev; enhances nuclear export of unspliced and incompletely spliced viral mRNAs
   2728..2961    -  misc_feature   RRE: The Rev response element (RRE) of HIV-1 allows for Rev-dependent mRNA export from the nucleus to the cytoplasm.
   3095..3178    -  CDS            vif (fragment): VIF_HV1BR - Experimental evidence at protein level: Swiss-Prot protein existence level 1. Counteracts the innate antiviral activity of host APOBEC3F and APOBEC3G. Forms a complex with host APOBEC3F and APOBEC3G thus preventing the entry of these lethally hypermutating enzymes into progeny virions. Recruits an active E3 ubiquitin ligase complex composed of elongin BC, CUL5, and RBX2 to induce polyubiquitination of APOBEC3G and APOBEC3F. In turn, they are directed to the 26S proteasome for degradation. Vif interaction with APOBEC3G also blocks its cytidine deaminase activity in a proteasome-inde
   3321..3438    -  misc_feature   cPPT/CTS: central polypurine tract and central termination sequence of HIV-1
   3587..3946    -  CDS            HIV-1 gag (fragment): gag protein from human immunodeficiency virus 1; gag
   3930..4055    -  misc_feature   HIV-1 Ψ: packaging signal of human immunodeficiency virus type 1
   4102..4359    -  LTR            5' LTR (truncated): truncated 5' long terminal repeat (LTR) from HIV-1
   4361..4740    -  enhancer       CMV enhancer: human cytomegalovirus immediate early enhancer
   4771..4875    +  promoter       AmpR promoter: bla
   4876..5736    +  CDS            AmpR: β-lactamase; bla; confers resistance to ampicillin, carbenicillin, and related antibiotics
   5907..6495    +  rep_origin     ori: high-copy-number ColE1/pMB1/pBR322/pUC origin of replication
   6678..6732    +  CDS            lacI (fragment): lac repressor; lacI; The lac repressor binds to the lac operator to inhibit transcription in E. coli. This inhibition can be relieved by adding lactose or isopropyl-β-D-thiogalactopyranoside (IPTG).
   6734..6868    -  polyA_signal   SV40 poly(A) signal: SV40 polyadenylation signal
   6888..7023    -  rep_origin     SV40 ori: SV40 origin of replication
   7047..7069    -  promoter       SV40 promoter (fragment): SV40 enhancer and early promoter
   7076..7115    +  CDS            lacI (fragment): lac repressor; lacI; The lac repressor binds to the lac operator to inhibit transcription in E. coli. This inhibition can be relieved by adding lactose or isopropyl-β-D-thiogalactopyranoside (IPTG).
   7128..7149    +  protein_bind   CAP binding site: CAP binding activates transcription in the presence of cAMP. E. coli catabolite activator protein
   7164..7194    +  promoter       lac promoter: promoter for the E. coli lac operon
   7202..7218    +  protein_bind   lac operator: The lac repressor binds to the lac operator to inhibit transcription in E. coli. This inhibition can be relieved by adding lactose or isopropyl-β-D-thiogalactopyranoside (IPTG). lac repressor encoded by lacI
>Addgene plasmid #244594 | CL20_mEGFP_FOidr_042 | addgene full sequence | sequence record 487956 | Addgene NGS Result
AAAAAAAATCTAACCTCAAGTCAAGGCTTTTCTATGGAATAAGGAATGGACAGCAGGGGGCTGTTTCATA
TACTGATGACCTCTTTATAGCCAACCTTTGTTCATGGCAGCCAGCATATGGGCATATGTTGCCAAACTCT
AAACCAAATACTCATTCTGATGTTTTAAATGATTTGCCCTCCCATATGTCCTTCCGAGTGAGAGACACAA
AAAATTCCAACACACTATTGCAATGAAAATAAATTTCCTTTATTAGCCAGAAGTCAGATGCTCAAGGGGC
TTCATGATGTCCCCATAATTTTTGGCAGAGGGAAAAAGATCTGCTAGCTCGAGCAGCTGAAGCTTTATTG
AGGCTTAAGCAGTGGGTTCCCTAGTTAGCCAGAGAGCTCCCAGGCTCAGATCTGGTCTAACCAGAGAGAC
CCAGTACAGGCAAAAAGCAGATCTTGTCTTCTTTGGGAGTGAATTAGCCCTTCCAGTCCCCCCTTTTCTT
TTAAAAAGTGGCTAAGATCTACAGCTGCCTTGTAAGTCATTGGTCTTAAAGGTACCGTAATCTTATCTAG
AACCGGTTCAAAGGGCCACGTACGAGCGATCATTCATCACGAAAGTGAACCCCCCGATGGTTACTACATC
TCCGCCTTGCAACGGTTGGTGGGGCAATTGCAACGACCCGCCGCTGGCTTCCTTTTCTTCTGTTTGGGGG
TCCAACATGCGAGGACTTTCAGCTTCAGTCTTTGCCAGTTGGACGACCAAAGGTTCCTCAGGGCCCGACT
CCTGTTCGGCGCCCGCCATCTTGTGCAGATGGGCCACATTCTGTGTATCGGTAATCCATTCTTGAAAGTT
TCCCTGGTGAATCTCGAACAGGCCAGGGAAGATACTTTTTGGATCAGGTACGCTCCGGGAAGCGGCCGCA
CTTCCCCCGGAGCCTCCGCTTCCGCCCTTGTACAGCTCGTCCATGCCGAGAGTGATCCCGGCGGCGGTCA
CGAACTCCAGCAGGACCATGTGATCGCGCTTCTCGTTGGGGTCTTTGCTCAGCTTGGACTGGGTGCTCAG
GTAGTGGTTGTCGGGCAGCAGCACGGGGCCGTCGCCGATGGGGGTGTTCTGCTGGTAGTGGTCGGCGAGC
TGCACGCTGCCGTCCTCGATGTTGTGGCGGATCTTGAAGTTCACCTTGATGCCGTTCTTCTGCTTGTCGG
CCATGATATAGACGTTGTGGCTGTTGTAGTTGTACTCCAGCTTGTGCCCCAGGATGTTGCCGTCCTCCTT
GAAGTCGATGCCCTTCAGCTCGATGCGGTTCACCAGGGTGTCGCCCTCGAACTTCACCTCGGCGCGGGTC
TTGTAGTTGCCGTCGTCCTTGAAGAAGATGGTGCGCTCCTGGACGTAGCCTTCGGGCATGGCGGACTTGA
AGAAGTCGTGCTGCTTCATGTGGTCGGGGTAGCGGCTGAAGCACTGCACGCCGTAGGTCAGGGTGGTCAC
GAGGGTGGGCCAGGGCACGGGCAGCTTGCCGGTGGTGCAGATGAACTTCAGGGTCAGCTTGCCGTAGGTG
GCATCGCCCTCGCCCTCGCCGGACACGCTGAACTTGTGGCCGTTTACGTCGCCGTCCAGCTCGACCAGGA
TGGGCACCACCCCGGTGAACAGCTCCTCGCCCTTGCTCACCATGGTGGCGACCGGTGGATCCCGGGCCCG
CGGTACCGTCGACTGCAGAATTCGGTTCACTAAACGAGCCCGGTTCACTAAACGAGCTCTGCTTATATAG
ACCTCCCACCGTACACGCCTACCGCCCATTTGCGTCAATGGGGCGGAGTTGTTACGACATTTTGGAAAGT
CCCGTTGATTTTGGTGCCAAAACAAACTCCCATTGACGTCAATGGGGTGGAGACTTGGAAATCCCCGTGA
GTCAAACCGCTATCCACGCCCATTGATGTACTGCCAAAACCGCATCACCATGGTAATAGCGATGACTAAT
ACGTAGATGTACTGCCAAGTAGGAAAGTCCCATAAGGTCATGTACTGGGCATAATGCCAGGCGGGCCATT
TACCGTCATTGACGTCAATAGGGGGCGTACTTGGCATATGATACACTTGATGTACTGCCAAGTGGGCAGT
TTACCGTAAATACTCCACCCATTGACGTCAATGGAAAGTCCCTATTGGCGTTACTATGGGAACATACGTC
ATTATTGACGTCAATGGGCGGGGGTCGTTGGGCGGTCAGCCAGGCGGGCCATTTACCGTAAGTTATGTAA
CGCGGAACTCCATATATGGGCTATGAACTAATGACCCCGTAATTGATTACTATTAATAACTAGCACGCGT
TCGAAGCTTGAGCTCGGTCCCCTCGGGGTTGGGAGGTGGGTCTGAAACGATAATGGTGAATATCCCTGCC
TAACTCTATTCACTATAGAAAGTACAGCAAAAACTATTCTTAAACCTACCAAGCCTCCTACTATCATTAT
GAATAATTTTATATACCACAGCCAATTTGTTATGTTAAACCAATTCCACAAACTTGCCCATTTATCTAAT
TCCAATAATTCTTGTTCATTCTTTTCTTGCTGGTTTTGCGATTCTTCAATTAAGGAGTGTATTAAGCTTG
TGTAATTGTTAATTTCTCTGTCCCACTCCATCCAGGTCGTGTGATTCCAAATCTGTTCCAGAGATTTATT
ACTCCAACTAGCATTCCAAGGCACAGCAGTGGTGCAAATGAGTTTTCCAGAGCAACCCCAAATCCCCAGG
AGCTGTTGATCCTTTAGGTATCTTTCCACAGCCAGGATTCTTGCCTGGAGCTGCTTGATGCCCCAGACTG
TGAGTTGCAACAGATGCTGTTGCGCCTCAATAGCCCTCAGCAAATTGTTCTGCTGCTGCACTATACCAGA
CAATAATTGTCTGGCCTGTACCGTCAGCGTCATTGACGCTGCGCCCATAGTGCTTCCTGCTGCTCCCAAG
AACCCAAGGAACAAAGCTCCTATTCCCACTGCTCTTTTTTCTCTCTGCACCACTCTTCTCTTTGCCTTGG
TGGGTGCTACTCCTAATGGTTCAATTTTTACTACTTTATATTTATATAATTCACTTCTCCAATTGTCCCT
CATATCTCCTCCTTATGGTGTTTTACTAAACTTTTCCATGTTCTAATCCTCATCCTGTCTACTTGCCACA
CAATCATCACCTGCCATCTGTTTTCCATAATCCCTAATGATCTTTGCTTTTCTTCTTGGCACTACTTTTA
TGTCACTATTATCTTGTATTACTACTGCCCCTTCACCTTTCCAGAGGAGCTTTGCTGGTCCTTTCCAAAG
TGGATTTCTGCTGTCCCTGTAATAAACCCGAAAATTTTGAATTTTTGTAATTTGTTTTTGTAATTCTTTA
GTTTGTATGTCTGTTGCTATTATGTCTACTATTCTTTCCCCTGCACTGTACCCCCCAATCCCCCCTTTTC
TTTTAAAATTGTGGATGAATACTGCCATTTGTACTGCTGTCTTAAGATGTTCAGCCTGATCTCTTACCTG
TCCTATAATTTTCTTTAATTCTTTATTCATAGATTCTACTACTCCTTGACTTTGGGGATTGTAGGGAATT
TCCAGGTCTGAAGATCCTGCTGCTTGCTGTGCTTTTTTCTTACTTTTGTTTTGCTCTTCCTCTATCTTGT
CTAAAGCTTCCTTGGTGTCTTTTATCTCTATCCTTTGATGCACACAATAGAGGGTTGCTACTGTATTATA
TAATGATCTAAGTTCTTCTGATCCTGTCTGAAGGGATGGTTGTAGCTGTCCCAGTATTTGTCTACAGCCT
TCTGATGTTTCTAACAGGCCAGTATTAACTGCGAATCGTTCTAGCTCCCTGCTTGCCCATACTATATGTT
TTAATTTATATTTTTTCTTTCCCCCTGGCCTTAACCGAATTTTTTCCCATCGCGATCTAATTCTCCCCCG
CTTAATACTGACGCTCTCGCACCCATCTCTCTCCTTCTAGCCTCCGCTAGTCAAAATTTTTGGCGTACTC
ACCAGTCGCCGCCCCTCGCCTCTTGCCGTGCGCGCTTCAGCAAGCCGAGTCCTGCGTCGAGAGAGCTCCT
CTGGTTTCCCTTTCGCTTTCAAGTCCCTGTTCGGGCGCCACTGCTAGAGATTTTCCACACTGACTAAAAG
GGTCTGAGGGATCTCTAGTTACCAGAGTCACACAACAGACGGGCACACACTACTTGAAGCACTCAAGGCA
AGCTTTATTGAGGCTTAAGCAGTGGGTTCCCTAGTTAGCCAGAGAGCTCCCAGGCTCAGATCTGGTCTAA
CCAGAGAGACCCAGTACAGGCAAAAAGCAGCTGCTTATATGCAGGATCTGAGGGCTCGCCACTCCCCAGT
CCCGCCCAGGCCACGCCTCCCATGGTAATAGCGATGACTAATACGTAGATGTACTGCCAAGTAGGAAAGT
CCCATAAGGTCATGTACTGGGCATAATGCCAGGCGGGCCATTTACCGTCATTGACGTCAATAGGGGGCGT
ACTTGGCATATGATACACTTGATGTACTGCCAAGTGGGCAGTTTACCGTAAATACTCCACCCATTGACGT
CAATGGAAAGTCCCTATTGGCGTTACTATGGGAACATACGTCATTATTGACGTCAATGGGCGGGGGTCGT
TGGGCGGTCAGCCAGGCGGGCCATTTACCGTAAGTTATGTAACGCGGAACTCCATATATGGGCTATGAAC
TAATGACCCCGTAATTGATTACTATTAATAACTAGTCAATAATCAATGTCGACCCAGGTGGCACTTTTCG
GGGAAATGTGCGCGGAACCCCTATTTGTTTATTTTTCTAAATACATTCAAATATGTATCCGCTCATGAGA
CAATAACCCTGATAAATGCTTCAATAATATTGAAAAAGGAAGAGTATGAGTATTCAACATTTCCGTGTCG
CCCTTATTCCCTTTTTTGCGGCATTTTGCCTTCCTGTTTTTGCTCACCCAGAAACGCTGGTGAAAGTAAA
AGATGCTGAAGATCAGTTGGGTGCACGAGTGGGTTACATCGAACTGGATCTCAACAGCGGTAAGATCCTT
GAGAGTTTTCGCCCCGAAGAACGTTTTCCAATGATGAGCACTTTTAAAGTTCTGCTATGTGGCGCGGTAT
TATCCCGTATTGACGCCGGGCAAGAGCAACTCGGTCGCCGCATACACTATTCTCAGAATGACTTGGTTGA
GTACTCACCAGTCACAGAAAAGCATCTTACGGATGGCATGACAGTAAGAGAATTATGCAGTGCTGCCATA
ACCATGAGTGATAACACTGCGGCCAACTTACTTCTGACAACGATCGGAGGACCGAAGGAGCTAACCGCTT
TTTTGCACAACATGGGGGATCATGTAACTCGCCTTGATCGTTGGGAACCGGAGCTGAATGAAGCCATACC
AAACGACGAGCGTGACACCACGATGCCTGTAGCAATGGCAACAACGTTGCGCAAACTATTAACTGGCGAA
CTACTTACTCTAGCTTCCCGGCAACAATTAATAGACTGGATGGAGGCGGATAAAGTTGCAGGACCACTTC
TGCGCTCGGCCCTTCCGGCTGGCTGGTTTATTGCTGATAAATCTGGAGCCGGTGAGCGTGGGTCTCGCGG
TATCATTGCAGCACTGGGGCCAGATGGTAAGCCCTCCCGTATCGTAGTTATCTACACGACGGGGAGTCAG
GCAACTATGGATGAACGAAATAGACAGATCGCTGAGATAGGTGCCTCACTGATTAAGCATTGGTAACTGT
CAGACCAAGTTTACTCATATATACTTTAGATTGATTTAAAACTTCATTTTTAATTTAAAAGGATCTAGGT
GAAGATCCTTTTTGATAATCTCATGACCAAAATCCCTTAACGTGAGTTTTCGTTCCACTGAGCGTCAGAC
CCCGTAGAAAAGATCAAAGGATCTTCTTGAGATCCTTTTTTTCTGCGCGTAATCTGCTGCTTGCAAACAA
AAAAACCACCGCTACCAGCGGTGGTTTGTTTGCCGGATCAAGAGCTACCAACTCTTTTTCCGAAGGTAAC
TGGCTTCAGCAGAGCGCAGATACCAAATACTGTTCTTCTAGTGTAGCCGTAGTTAGGCCACCACTTCAAG
AACTCTGTAGCACCGCCTACATACCTCGCTCTGCTAATCCTGTTACCAGTGGCTGCTGCCAGTGGCGATA
AGTCGTGTCTTACCGGGTTGGACTCAAGACGATAGTTACCGGATAAGGCGCAGCGGTCGGGCTGAACGGG
GGGTTCGTGCACACAGCCCAGCTTGGAGCGAACGACCTACACCGAACTGAGATACCTACAGCGTGAGCTA
TGAGAAAGCGCCACGCTTCCCGAAGGGAGAAAGGCGGACAGGTATCCGGTAAGCGGCAGGGTCGGAACAG
GAGAGCGCACGAGGGAGCTTCCAGGGGGAAACGCCTGGTATCTTTATAGTCCTGTCGGGTTTCGCCACCT
CTGACTTGAGCGTCGATTTTTGTGATGCTCGTCAGGGGGGCGGAGCCTATGGAAAAACGCCAGCAACGCG
GCCTTTTTACGGTTCCTGGCCTTTTGCTGGCCTTTTGCTCACATGTTCTTTCCTGCGTTATCCCCTGATT
CTGTGGATAACCGTATTACCGCCTTTGAGTGAGCTGATACCGCTCGCCGCAGCCGAACGACCGAGCGCAG
CGAGTCAGTGAGCGAGGAAGCGGAAGAGCGCCCAATACGCAAACCGCCTCTCCCCGCGCGTTGGCCGATT
CATTAATGCAGCGGATCCAGACATGATAAGATACATTGATGAGTTTGGACAAACCACAACTAGAATGCAG
TGAAAAAAATGCTTTATTTGTGAAATTTGTGATGCTATTGCTTTATTTGTAACCATTATAAGCTGCAATA
AACAAGTTAGCTTTTTGCAAAAGCCTAGGCCTCCAAAAAAGCCTCCTCACTACTTCTGGAATAGCTCAGA
GGCCGAGGCGGCCTCGGCCTCTGCATAAATAAAAAAAATTAGTCAGCCATGGGGCGGAGAATGGGCGGAA
CTGGGCGGAGTTAGGGGCGGGATGGGCGGAGTTAGGGGCGGGACTATGGTTGCTGACTAATTGAGATGCG
GATCCGCTGGCACGACAGGTTTCCCGACTGGAAAGCGGGCAGTGAGCGCAACGCAATTAATGTGAGTTAG
CTCACTCATTAGGCACCCCAGGCTTTACACTTTATGCTTCCGGCTCGTATGTTGTGTGGAATTGTGAGCG
GATAACAATTTCACACAGGAAACAGCTATGACCATGATTACGCCAAGCTTGGGCTGCAGGTCGAGGGATC
TCCATAAGAGAAGAGGGACAGCTATGACTGGGAGTAGTCAGGAGAGGAGGAAAAATCTGGCTAGTAAAAC
ATGTAAGGAAAATTTTAGGGATGTTAAAGAAAAAAATAACACAAAACAAAATAT
